Addgene plasmid #185854: pILGFP8EFA
Purpose: Testing a heat inducible protein degradation tag -DHFR P66L using a green fluorescent protein as the reporter
Depositing lab: Claudia Vickers. Depositing organization: University of Queensland. Publication: Engineering eukaryote-like regulatory circuits to expand artificial control mechanisms for metabolic engineering in Saccharomyces cerevisiae. Peng B, Bandari NC, Lu Z, Howard CB, Scott C, Trau M, Dumsday G, Vickers CE. Commun Biol. 2022 Feb 16;5(1):135. doi: 10.1038/s42003-022-03070-z. PubMed 35173283.
Backbone
  Vector backbone: pUC19
  Vector type: Yeast Expression
Growth in bacteria
  Bacterial resistance: Ampicillin, 100 μg/mL
  Growth temperature: 37°C
  Growth strain: DH5alpha
  Copy number: High Copy
Gene/Insert
  Gene/Insert name: PURA3>KlURA3>TAgTEF1-PTEF1>UBI4>RHGSGTMV>DHFRP66L>yEGFP>TPGK1-TURA3
  Species: Synthetic
  Mutation: DHFR P66L
  Cloning method: Gibson Cloning
Terms and licenses: Academic/Nonprofit Terms; Industry Terms: Not Available to Industry
How to cite: pILGFP8EFA was a gift from Claudia Vickers (Addgene plasmid # 185854 ; http://n2t.net/addgene:185854 ; RRID:Addgene_185854)
