[The description below was written by a language model from this plasmid's Addgene catalogue record and pLannotate feature annotations shown in this document.]
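Description:
pILGFP8EFA is a yeast expression construct built by Gibson assembly on a pUC19 backbone. It was made to test a heat-inducible protein degradation tag in Saccharomyces cerevisiae, using green fluorescence as the readout. In E. coli it is maintained at high copy through the ColE1/pUC origin and selected with ampicillin via the β-lactamase gene. The feature table shows no yeast replication origin or centromere. Instead, the synthetic cassette is flanked by a URA3 promoter fragment at one end and a short URA3 3' fragment (the "TURA3" of the insert name) at the other. This layout suggests chromosomal integration at the ura3 locus, although the record does not say so explicitly. Yeast selection relies on a URA3 marker, named in the record as Kluyveromyces lactis URA3 and matched by the annotation software to the S. cerevisiae orthologue. It is followed by the AgTEF1 terminator listed in the insert name and by a single annotated loxP site.

The reporter is driven by the constitutive TEF1 promoter and ends at the PGK1 terminator. It encodes a single fusion: yeast ubiquitin (UBI4), a short linker, mouse dihydrofolate reductase carrying the P66L substitution, and yEGFP (annotated as GFPmut3). This is the classic temperature-sensitive N-degron design. Cellular deubiquitinases cleave off the ubiquitin, exposing a destabilising N-terminal residue (the linker begins with arginine). The mutant DHFR domain unfolds at elevated temperature, which makes the fusion accessible to N-end rule ubiquitination and proteasomal degradation. Loss of GFP fluorescence after a heat shift therefore reports how well the degron works, supporting its use as a control element in engineered regulatory circuits for yeast metabolic engineering. The small reverse-strand "9xHis" hit between DHFR and GFP is probably an annotation artefact of the linker sequence.
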