Features (pLannotate 1.2.2; 20 found; start..end, strand, type, name):
     31..258     +  CDS            ubiquitin: Saccharomyces cerevisiae ubiquitin
    277..837     +  CDS            Dhfr: DYR_MOUSE - Experimental evidence at protein level: Swiss-Prot protein existence level 1. Key enzyme in folate metabolism. Contributes to the de novo mitochondrial thymidylate biosynthesis pathway (PubMed:25980602). Catalyzes an essential reaction for de novo glycine and purine synthesis, and for DNA precursor synthesis (PubMed:25980602). Binds its own mRNA. From Mus musculus (Mouse).
    837..855     -  CDS            9xHis (fragment): 9xHis affinity tag
    856..1566    +  CDS            GFPmut3: GFPmut3 is a basic (constitutively fluorescent) green fluorescent protein published in 1996, derived from Aequorea victoria. It is reported to be a very rapidly-maturing weak dimer.
   1576..1846    +  terminator     PGK1 terminator: S. cerevisae PGK1; transcription terminator for 3-phosphoglycerate kinase gene
   1882..1981    +  CDS            URA3 (fragment): orotidine-5'-phosphate decarboxylase, required for uracil biosynthesis; S. cerevisiae URA3; yeast auxotrophic marker, counterselectable with 5-fluoroorotic acid (5-FOA)
   2135..2151    -  protein_bind   lac operator: The lac repressor binds to the lac operator to inhibit transcription in E. coli. This inhibition can be relieved by adding lactose or isopropyl-β-D-thiogalactopyranoside (IPTG). lac repressor encoded by lacI
   2159..2189    -  promoter       lac promoter: promoter for the E. coli lac operon
   2204..2225    -  protein_bind   CAP binding site: CAP binding activates transcription in the presence of cAMP. E. coli catabolite activator protein
   2238..2330    -  CDS            lacI (fragment): lac repressor; lacI; The lac repressor binds to the lac operator to inhibit transcription in E. coli. This inhibition can be relieved by adding lactose or isopropyl-β-D-thiogalactopyranoside (IPTG).
   2513..3101    -  rep_origin     ori: high-copy-number ColE1/pMB1/pBR322/pUC origin of replication
   3272..4132    -  CDS            AmpR: β-lactamase; bla; confers resistance to ampicillin, carbenicillin, and related antibiotics
   4133..4237    -  promoter       AmpR promoter: bla
   4332..4367    +  CDS            rop (fragment): Rop protein, which maintains plasmids at low copy number; rop
   4469..4568    +  misc_feature   bom (fragment): basis of mobility region from pBR322
   4574..4731    -  CDS            lacZα (fragment): LacZα fragment of β-galactosidase; lacZ fragment
   4738..4901    +  promoter       URA3 promoter (fragment): S. cerevisiae URA3
   4904..5689    +  CDS            URA3: PYRF_YEAST - Experimental evidence at protein level: Swiss-Prot protein existence level 1. From Saccharomyces cerevisiae (strain ATCC 204508 / S288c) (Baker's yeast).
   5841..5874    +  protein_bind   loxP: Cre-mediated recombination occurs in the 8-bp core sequence (GCATACAT). Cre recombinase
   6100..17      +  promoter       TEF1 promoter (across the origin): S. cerevisiae TEF1; promoter for EF-1α
>Addgene plasmid #185854 | pILGFP8EFA | addgene full sequence | sequence record 370766 | Addgene NGS Result
TAGCAATCTAATCTAAGTTTTAATTACAAAATGCAGATTTTCGTCAAGACTTTGACCGGTAAAACCATAA
CATTGGAAGTTGAATCTTCCGATACCATCGACAACGTTAAGTCGAAAATTCAAGACAAGGAAGGTATCCC
TCCAGATCAACAAAGATTGATCTTTGCCGGTAAGCAGCTAGAAGACGGTAGAACGCTGTCTGATTACAAC
ATTCAGAAGGAGTCCACCTTACATCTTGTGCTAAGGCTAAGAGGTGGTAGACATGGTTCTGGTATCATGG
TTAGACCATTGAACTGTATCGTTGCTGTTTCTCAAAACATGGGTATTGGAAAGAATGGTGACTTGCCTTG
GCCACCATTGAGAAATGAGTTTAAGTACTTCCAGAGAATGACCACCACTTCTTCAGTTGAAGGTAAACAA
AACTTGGTCATCATGGGTAGAAAGACCTGGTTTTCTATTCCAGAAAAGAACAGGTTGTTGAAGGACAGAA
TCAACATCGTTTTGTCCAGGGAATTGAAAGAACCACCAAGAGGTGCTCATTTCTTGGCAAAATCTTTGGA
TGATGCCTTGAGATTGATCGAACAACCAGAATTGGCTTCCAAGGTTGATATGGTTTGGATTGTCGGTGGT
TCATCTGTTTATCAAGAAGCCATGAATCAACCAGGTCATTTGAGGTTGTTCGTTACCAGAATCATGCAAG
AGTTTGAGTCTGATACTTTCTTCCCTGAAATTGACTTGGGCAAGTATAAGTTGTTGCCAGAATATCCAGG
TGTCTTGTCTGAAGTTCAAGAAGAAAAGGGTATCAAGTACAAGTTCGAAGTCTACGAAAAGAAGGATGGT
GGTGGTGGTGGTGGTTCTAAAGGTGAAGAATTATTCACTGGTGTTGTCCCAATTTTGGTTGAATTAGATG
GTGATGTTAATGGTCACAAATTTTCTGTCTCCGGTGAAGGTGAAGGTGATGCTACTTACGGTAAATTGAC
CTTAAAATTTATTTGTACTACTGGTAAATTGCCAGTTCCATGGCCAACCTTAGTCACTACTTTCGGTTAT
GGTGTTCAATGTTTTGCGAGATACCCAGATCATATGAAACAACATGACTTTTTCAAGTCTGCCATGCCAG
AAGGTTATGTTCAAGAAAGAACTATTTTTTTCAAAGATGACGGTAACTACAAGACCAGAGCTGAAGTCAA
GTTTGAAGGTGATACCTTAGTTAATAGAATCGAATTAAAAGGTATTGATTTTAAAGAAGATGGTAACATT
TTAGGTCACAAATTGGAATACAACTATAACTCTCACAATGTTTACATCATGGCTGACAAACAAAAGAATG
GTATCAAAGTTAACTTCAAAATTAGACACAACATTGAAGATGGTTCTGTTCAATTAGCTGACCATTATCA
ACAAAATACTCCAATTGGTGATGGTCCAGTCTTGTTACCAGACAACCATTACTTATCCACTCAATCTGCC
TTATCCAAAGATCCAAACGAAAAGAGAGACCACATGGTCTTGTTAGAATTTGTTACTGCTGCTGGTATTA
CCCATGGTATGGATGAATTGTACAAAAGATCTTAAATTGAATTGAATTGAAATCGATAGATCAATTTTTT
TCTTTTCTCTTTCCCCATCCTTTACGCTAAAATAATAGTTTATTTTATTTTTTGAATATTTTTTATTTAT
ATACGTATATATAGACTATTATTTATCTTTTAATGATTATTAAGATTTTTATTAAAAAAAAATTCGCTCC
TCTTTTAATGCCTTTATGCAGTTTTTTTTTCCCATTCGATATTTCTATGTTCGGGTTCAGCGTATTTTAA
GTTTAATAACTCGAAAATTCTGCGTTCGTTAAAGCTTTCGAGAAGGATATTATTTACTAGTAGGACTATT
TGCAAAGGGAAGGGATGCTAAGGTAGAGGGTGAACGTTACAGAAAAGCAGGCTGGGAAGCATATTTGAGA
AGATGCGGCCAGCAAAACTAAAAAACTGTATTATAAGTAAATGCATGTATACTAAACTCACAAATTAGAG
CTTCAATTTAATTATATCAGTTATTACCCGGGAATCTCGGTCGTAATGATTTAAATGCATGCAAGCTTGG
CGTAATCATGGTCATAGCTGTTTCCTGTGTGAAATTGTTATCCGCTCACAATTCCACACAACATACGAGC
CGGAAGCATAAAGTGTAAAGCCTGGGGTGCCTAATGAGTGAGCTAACTCACATTAATTGCGTTGCGCTCA
CTGCCCGCTTTCCAGTCGGGAAACCTGTCGTGCCAGCTGCATTAATGAATCGGCCAACGCGCGGGGAGAG
GCGGTTTGCGTATTGGGCGCTCTTCCGCTTCCTCGCTCACTGACTCGCTGCGCTCGGTCGTTCGGCTGCG
GCGAGCGGTATCAGCTCACTCAAAGGCGGTAATACGGTTATCCACAGAATCAGGGGATAACGCAGGAAAG
AACATGTGAGCAAAAGGCCAGCAAAAGGCCAGGAACCGTAAAAAGGCCGCGTTGCTGGCGTTTTTCCATA
GGCTCCGCCCCCCTGACGAGCATCACAAAAATCGACGCTCAAGTCAGAGGTGGCGAAACCCGACAGGACT
ATAAAGATACCAGGCGTTTCCCCCTGGAAGCTCCCTCGTGCGCTCTCCTGTTCCGACCCTGCCGCTTACC
GGATACCTGTCCGCCTTTCTCCCTTCGGGAAGCGTGGCGCTTTCTCATAGCTCACGCTGTAGGTATCTCA
GTTCGGTGTAGGTCGTTCGCTCCAAGCTGGGCTGTGTGCACGAACCCCCCGTTCAGCCCGACCGCTGCGC
CTTATCCGGTAACTATCGTCTTGAGTCCAACCCGGTAAGACACGACTTATCGCCACTGGCAGCAGCCACT
GGTAACAGGATTAGCAGAGCGAGGTATGTAGGCGGTGCTACAGAGTTCTTGAAGTGGTGGCCTAACTACG
GCTACACTAGAAGAACAGTATTTGGTATCTGCGCTCTGCTGAAGCCAGTTACCTTCGGAAAAAGAGTTGG
TAGCTCTTGATCCGGCAAACAAACCACCGCTGGTAGCGGTGGTTTTTTTGTTTGCAAGCAGCAGATTACG
CGCAGAAAAAAAGGATCTCAAGAAGATCCTTTGATCTTTTCTACGGGGTCTGACGCTCAGTGGAACGAAA
ACTCACGTTAAGGGATTTTGGTCATGAGATTATCAAAAAGGATCTTCACCTAGATCCTTTTAAATTAAAA
ATGAAGTTTTAAATCAATCTAAAGTATATATGAGTAAACTTGGTCTGACAGTTACCAATGCTTAATCAGT
GAGGCACCTATCTCAGCGATCTGTCTATTTCGTTCATCCATAGTTGCCTGACTCCCCGTCGTGTAGATAA
CTACGATACGGGAGGGCTTACCATCTGGCCCCAGTGCTGCAATGATACCGCGAGACCCACGCTCACCGGC
TCCAGATTTATCAGCAATAAACCAGCCAGCCGGAAGGGCCGAGCGCAGAAGTGGTCCTGCAACTTTATCC
GCCTCCATCCAGTCTATTAATTGTTGCCGGGAAGCTAGAGTAAGTAGTTCGCCAGTTAATAGTTTGCGCA
ACGTTGTTGCCATTGCTACAGGCATCGTGGTGTCACGCTCGTCGTTTGGTATGGCTTCATTCAGCTCCGG
TTCCCAACGATCAAGGCGAGTTACATGATCCCCCATGTTGTGCAAAAAAGCGGTTAGCTCCTTCGGTCCT
CCGATCGTTGTCAGAAGTAAGTTGGCCGCAGTGTTATCACTCATGGTTATGGCAGCACTGCATAATTCTC
TTACTGTCATGCCATCCGTAAGATGCTTTTCTGTGACTGGTGAGTACTCAACCAAGTCATTCTGAGAATA
GTGTATGCGGCGACCGAGTTGCTCTTGCCCGGCGTCAATACGGGATAATACCGCGCCACATAGCAGAACT
TTAAAAGTGCTCATCATTGGAAAACGTTCTTCGGGGCGAAAACTCTCAAGGATCTTACCGCTGTTGAGAT
CCAGTTCGATGTAACCCACTCGTGCACCCAACTGATCTTCAGCATCTTTTACTTTCACCAGCGTTTCTGG
GTGAGCAAAAACAGGAAGGCAAAATGCCGCAAAAAAGGGAATAAGGGCGACACGGAAATGTTGAATACTC
ATACTCTTCCTTTTTCAATATTATTGAAGCATTTATCAGGGTTATTGTCTCATGAGCGGATACATATTTG
AATGTATTTAGAAAAATAAACAAATAGGGGTTCCGCGCACATTTCCCCGAAAAGTGCCACCTGACGTCTA
AGAAACCATTATTATCATGACATTAACCTATAAAAATAGGCGTATCACGAGGCCCTTTCGTCTCGCGCGT
TTCGGTGATGACGGTGAAAACCTCTGACACATGCAGCTCCCGGAGACGGTCACAGCTTGTCTGTAAGCGG
ATGCCGGGAGCAGACAAGCCCGTCAGGGCGCGTCAGCGGGTGTTGGCGGGTGTCGGGGCTGGCTTAACTA
TGCGGCATCAGAGCAGATTGTACTGAGAGTGCACCATATGCGGTGTGAAATACCGCACAGATGCGTAAGG
AGAAAATACCGCATCAGGCGCCATTCGCCATTCAGGCTGCGCAACTGTTGGGAAGGGCGATCGGTGCGGG
CCTCTTCGCTATTACGCCAGCTGGCGAAAGGGGGATGTGCTGCAAGGCGATTAAGTTGGGTAACGCCAGG
GTTTTCCCAGTCACGACGTTGTAAAACGACGGCCAGTGAATTCATTTAAATTTTTTTGATTCGGTAATCT
CCGAACAGAAGGAAGAACGAAGGAAGGAGCACAGACTTAGATTGGTATATATACGCATATGTAGTGTTGA
AGAAACATGAAATTGCCCAGTATTCTTAACCCAACTGCACAGAACAAAAACCTGCAGGAAACGAAGATAA
AACATGTCCACAAAATCATATACCAGTAGAGCTGAGACTCATGCAAGTCCGGTTGCATCGAAACTTTTAC
GTTTAATGGATGAAAAGAAGACCAATTTGTGTGCTTCTCTTGACGTTCGTTCGACTGATGAGCTATTGAA
ACTTGTTGAAACGTTGGGTCCATACATTTGCCTTTTGAAAACACACGTTGATATCTTGGATGATTTCAGT
TATGAGGGTACTGTCGTTCCATTGAAAGCATTGGCAGAGAAATACAAGTTCTTGATATTTGAGGACAGAA
AATTCGCCGATATCGGTAACACAGTCAAATTACAATATACATCGGGCGTTTACCGTATCGCAGAATGGTC
TGATATCACCAACGCCCACGGGGTTACTGGTGCTGGTATTGTTGCTGGCTTGAAACAAGGTGCGCAAGAG
GTCACCAAAGAACCAAGGGGATTATTGATGCTTGCTGAATTGTCTTCCAAGGGTTCTCTAGCACACGGTG
AATATACTAAGGGTACCGTTGATATTGCAAAGAGTGATAAAGATTTCGTTATTGGGTTCATTGCTCAGAA
CGATATGGGAGGAAGAGAAGAAGGGTTTGATTGGCTAATCATGACCCCAGGTGTAGGTTTAGACGACAAA
GGCGATGCATTGGGTCAGCAGTACAGAACCGTCGACGAAGTTGTAAGTGGTGGATCAGATATCATCATTG
TTGGCAGAGGACTTTTCGCCAAGGGTAGAGATCCTAAGGTTGAAGGTGAAAGATACAGAAATGCTGGATG
GGAAGCGTACCAAAAGAGAATCAGCGCTCCCCATTAATTATACAGGAAACTTAATAGAACAAATCACATA
TTTAATCTAATAGCCACCTGCATTGGCACGGTGCAACACTACTTCAACTTCATCTTACAAAAAGATCACG
TGATCTGTTGTATTGGGATCTCTAGACCTAATAACTTCGTATAGCATACATTATACGAAGTTATATTAAG
GGTTGCTCGAGAAAGAGCTCCAGAAAGCGACCACCCAACTTTGGCTGATAATAGCGTATAAACAATGCAT
ACTTTGTACGTTCAAAATACAATGCAGTAGATATATTTATGCATATTACATATAATACATATCACATAGG
AAGCAACAGGCGCGTTGGACTTTTAATTTTCGAGGACCGCGAATCCTTACATCACACCCAATCCCCCACA
AGTGATCCCCCACACACCATAGCTTCAAAATGTTTCTACTCCTTTTTTACTCTTCCAGATTTTCTCGGAC
TCCGCGCATCGCCGTACCACTTCAAAACACCCAAGCACAGCATACTAAATTTCCCCTCTTTCTTCCTCTA
GGGTGTCGTTAATTACCCGTACTAAAGGTTTGGAAAAGAAAAAAGAGACCGCCTCGTTTCTTTTTCTTCG
TCGAAAAAGGCAATAAAAATTTTTATCACGTTTCTTTTTCTTGAAAATTTTTTTTTTTGATTTTTTTCTC
TTTCGATGACCTCCCATTGATATTTAAGTTAATAAACGGTCTTCAATTTCTCAAGTTTCAGTTTCATTTT
TCTTGTTCTATTACAACTTTTTTTACTTCTTGCTCATTAGAAAGAAAGCA
